Addgene plasmid #40011: EKAR2G_design2_mTFP_175_Venus_173
Depositing lab: Olivier Pertz. Depositing organization: University of Basel. Publication: A Versatile Toolkit to Produce Sensitive FRET Biosensors to Visualize Signaling in Time and Space. Fritz RD, Letzelter M, Reimann A, Martin K, Fusco L, Ritsma L, Ponsioen B, Fluri E, Schulte-Merker S, van Rheenen J, Pertz O. Sci Signal. 2013 Jul 23;6(285):rs12. doi: 10.1126/scisignal.2004135. PubMed 23882122.
Backbone
  Vector backbone: pTriEx4
  Backbone manufacturer: Novagen
  Backbone size w/o insert (bp): 4900
  Total vector size (bp): 6900
  Vector type: Mammalian Expression, Bacterial Expression, Insect Expression
Growth in bacteria
  Bacterial resistance: Ampicillin, 100 μg/mL
  Growth temperature: 37°C
  Growth strain: Top10
  Copy number: High Copy
Gene/Insert
  Gene/Insert name: Erk activity reporter
  Species: Synthetic
  Insert size (bp): 1994
  Promoter: CMV
  Tag / fusion protein: His-Myc (N terminal on insert)
  Cloning method: Restriction Enzyme; 5′ cloning site PacI (not destroyed); 3′ cloning site XhoI (not destroyed)
  Sequencing primers: 5′ ctggttattgtgctgtctc; 3′ tcagtggtatttgtga
Resource information
  A portion of this plasmid was derived from a plasmid made by: Karel Svoboda, Janelia Farm Research Campus, Howard Hughes Medical Institute, Ashburn
Terms and licenses: Academic/Nonprofit Terms; Industry Terms: Not Available to Industry
Depositor comments: A genetically encoded fluorescent sensor of ERK activity. 2008. PNAS 205(49)
How to cite: EKAR2G_design2_mTFP_175_Venus_173 was a gift from Olivier Pertz (Addgene plasmid # 40011 ; http://n2t.net/addgene:40011 ; RRID:Addgene_40011)
