[The description below was written by a language model from this plasmid's Addgene catalogue record.]
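Description:
EKAR2G_design2_mTFP_175_Venus_173 is a plasmid encoding a genetically encoded FRET biosensor for ERK kinase activity, built in the pTriEx4 backbone (Novagen). pTriEx4 is a multi-host expression vector, and the record accordingly lists mammalian, bacterial and insect expression as its vector types. The plasmid is about 6.9 kb in total, with roughly 4.9 kb of backbone. It is maintained at high copy in E. coli under ampicillin selection. No feature table accompanies the entry, so details such as the origin of replication, polyadenylation signal and any additional host-specific promoters are not documented here.

The payload is a synthetic insert of about 2 kb described as an Erk activity reporter, cloned between PacI and XhoI sites that both remain intact, and carrying an N-terminal His-Myc tag for purification and detection. The listed promoter is CMV, which drives strong constitutive expression in mammalian cells. The construct name indicates an mTFP donor and a Venus acceptor. The numbers 175 and 173 most likely denote particular fluorescent protein variants, such as circular permutations, although the record does not explain them, nor does it define "design2". In sensors of this class, phosphorylation of a substrate sequence by ERK changes the conformation of the protein and so alters energy transfer between the two fluorophores, giving a ratiometric readout.

Part of the plasmid derives from an earlier published ERK activity sensor. This version belongs to a toolkit developed to produce more sensitive FRET biosensors, and it is suited to live-cell imaging of ERK signalling in time and space.
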