>Addgene plasmid #40011 | EKAR2G_design2_mTFP_175_Venus_173 | depositor partial sequence | sequence record 50945 | Biosensor
CCATGGCACACCATCACCACCATCACGGGAGCGGGGAGCAGAAACTAATATCAGAGGAGGATCTTGGCTC
AGGAACCGGTAGATCTGGGCACATGGCGGACGAGGAGAAGCTGCCGCCCGGCTGGGAGAAGCGCATGAGC
CGCAGCTCAGGCCGAGTGTACTACTTCAACCACATCACTAACGCCAGCCAGTGGGAGCGGCCCAGCGGCA
ACAGCAGCAGTGGTGGCAAAAACGGGCAGGGGGAGCCTGCCAGGAAGCTGCGCATTCTGCAGTCGACTAG
GGAGCAAGGGCTTGTGGGATCCGGCGGCCACCACCGCGTTGACTTCAAGACCATCTACAGGGCCAAGAAG
GCGGTGAAGCTGCCCGACTATCACTTTGTGGACCACCGCATCGAGATCCTGAACCACGACAAGGACTACA
ACAAGGTGACCGTTTACGAGAGCGCCGTGGCCCGCAACTCCACCGACGGCATGGACGAGCTGTACAAGGG
TGCTAGCGGAGGAATGGTGAGCAAGGGCGAGGAGACCACAATGGGCGTAATCAAGCCCGACATGAAGATC
AAGCTGAAGATGGAGGGCAACGTGAATGGCCACGCCTTCGTGATCGAGGGCGAGGGCGAGGGCAAGCCCT
ACGACGGCACCAACACCATCAACCTGGAGGTGAAGGAGGGAGCCCCCCTGCCCTTCTCCTACGACATTCT
GACCACCGCGTTCGCCTACGGCAACAGGGCCTTCACCAAGTACCCCGACGACATCCCCAACTACTTCAAG
CAGTCCTTCCCCGAGGGCTACTCTTGGGAGCGCACCATGACCTTCGAGGACAAGGGCATCGTGAAGGTGA
AGTCCGACATCTCCATGGAGGAGGACTCCTTCATCTACGAGATACACCTCAAGGGCGAGAACTTCCCCCC
CAACGGCCCCGTGATGCAGAAGAAGACCACCGGCTGGGACGCCTCCACCGAGAGGATGTACGTGCGCGAC
GGCGTGCTGAAGGGCGACGTCAAGCACAAGCTGCTGCTGGAGGGCTCCGGAACTTCTGGTTCTGGTAAAC
CTGGTTCTGGTGAAGGTTCTACTAAAGCGGCCGCGATGGACGGCGGCGTGCAGCTCGCCGACCACTACCA
GCAGAACACCCCCATCGGCGACGGCCCCGTGCTGCTGCCCGACAACCACTACCTGAGCTACCAGTCCGCC
CTGAGCAAAGACCCCAACGAGAAGCGCGATCACATGGTCCTGCTGGAGTTCGTGACCGCCGCCGGGATCA
CTCTCGGCATGGACGAGCTGTACAAGGGTGGCAGCGGTGGCATGGTGAGCAAGGGCGAGGAGCTGTTCAC
CGGGGTGGTGCCCATCCTGGTCGAGCTGGACGGCGACGTAAACGGCCACAAGTTCAGCGTGTCCGGCGAG
GGCGAGGGCGATGCCACCTACGGCAAGCTGACCCTGAAGCTGATCTGCACCACCGGCAAGCTGCCCGTGC
CCTGGCCCACCCTCGTGACCACCCTGGGCTACGGCCTGATGTGCTTCGCCCGCTACCCCGACCACATGAA
GCAGCACGACTTCTTCAAGTCCGCCATGCCCGAAGGCTACGTCCAGGAGCGCACCATCTTCTTCAAGGAC
GACGGCAACTACAAGACCCGCGCCGAGGTGAAGTTCGAGGGCGACACCCTGGTGAACCGCATCGAGCTGA
AGGGCATCGACTTCAAGGAGGACGGCAACATCCTGGGGCACAAGCTGGAGTACAACTACAACAGCCACAA
CGTCTATATCACCGCCGACAAGCAGAAGAACGGCATCAAGGCCAACTTCAAGATCCGCCACAACATCGAG
GGTACCGCTGACCAACTGACTGAAGAGTGGTCGACGGTACAGCGGACCGCGCCTGACGTACCACGTACAC
CAGTAGGAAAGGCAAAGCTTTCATTCCAATTCCCGCGGGCGCGGGATATCCTTCAAAAAAAACTTGAAGA
ACTTGAACTTGACGAATGAGATATCTGACTCGAG
