>Addgene plasmid #40011 | EKAR2G_design2_mTFP_175_Venus_173 | addgene partial sequence | sequence record 60214 | pTriExUP 5'-GGTTATTGTGCTGTCTCATCA-3'
ATACGACTCACTATAGGGGAATTGTGAGCGGATAACAATTCCCCGGAGTTNATCCGGGACCTTTAATTCA
ACCCAACACAATATATTATAGTTAAATAAGAATTATTATCAAATCATTTGTATATTAATTAAAATACTAT
ACTGTAAATTACATTTTATTTACAATCAAAGGAGATATACCATGGCACACCATCACCACCATCACGGGAG
CGGGGAGCAGAAACTAATATCAGAGGAGGATCTTGGCTCAGGAACCGGTAGATCTGGGCACATGGCGGAC
GAGGAGAAGCTGCCGCCCGGCTGGGAGAAGCGCATGAGCCGCAGCTCAGGCCGAGTGTACTACTTCAACC
ACATCACTAACGCCAGCCAGTGGGAGCGGCCCAGCGGCAACAGCAGCAGTGGTGGCAAAAACGGGCAGGG
GGAGCCTGCCAGGAAGCTGCGCATTCTGCAGTCGACTAGGGAGCAAGGGCTTGTGGGATCCGGCGGCCAC
CACCGCGTTGACTTCAAGACCATCTACAGGGCCAAGAAGGCGGTGAAGCTGCCCGACTATCACTTTGTGG
ACCACCGCATCGAGATCCTGAACCACGACAAGGACTACAACAAGGTGACCGTTTACGAGAGCGCCGTGGC
CCGCAACTCCACCGACGGCATGGACGAGCTGTACAAGGGTGCTAGCGGAGGAATGGTGAGCAAGGGCGAG
GAGACCACAATGGGCGTAATCAAGCCCGACATGAAGATCAAGCTGAAGATGGAGGGCAACGTGAATGGCC
ACGCCTTCGTGATC
