>Addgene plasmid #40011 | EKAR2G_design2_mTFP_175_Venus_173 | addgene partial sequence | sequence record 60215 | pTriExDOWN 5'-TCGATCTCAGTGGTATTTGTG-3'
ACCTTCTGATAGGCAGCCTGCACCTGAGGTTAATCACTTAGTGATGGTGATGGTGATGGTGGTGCTCGAG
TCAGATATCTCATTCGTCAAGTTCAAGTTCTTCAAGTTTTTTTTGAAGGATATCCCGCGCCCGCGGGAAT
TGGAATGAAAGCTTTGCCTTTCCTACTGGTGTACGTGGTACGTCAGGCGCGGTCCGCTGTACCGTCGACC
ACTCTTCAGTCAGTTGGTCAGCGGTACCCTCGATGTTGTGGCGGATCTTGAAGTTGGCCTTGATGCCGTT
CTTCTGCTTGTCGGCGGTGATATAGACGTTGTGGCTGTTGTAGTTGTACTCCAGCTTGTGCCCCAGGATG
TTGCCGTCCTCCTTGAAGTCGATGCCCTTCAGCTCGATGCGGTTCACCAGGGTGTCGCCCTCGAACTTCA
CCTCGGCGCGGGTCTTGTAGTTGCCGTCGTCCTTGAAGAAGATGGTGCGCTCCTGGACGTAGCCTTCGGG
CATGGCGGACTTGAAGAAGTCGTGCTGCTTCATGTGGTCGGGGTAGCGGGCGAAGCACATCAGGCCGTAG
CCCAGGGTGGTCACGAGGGTGGGCCAGGGCACGGGCAGCTTGCCGGTGGTGCAGATCAGCTTCAGGGTCA
GCTTGCCGTAGGTGGCATCGCCCTCGCCCTCGCCGGACACGCTGAACTTGTGGCCGTTTACGTCGCCGTC
CAGCTCGACCAGGATGGGCACCACCCCGGTGAACAGCTCCTCGCCCTTGCTCACCATGCCACCGCTGCCA
CCCTTGTACAGCTCGTCCATGCCGAGAGTGATCCCGGCGGCGGTCACGAACTCCAGCAGGACCATG
