>Addgene plasmid #40011 | EKAR2G_design2_mTFP_175_Venus_173 | addgene partial sequence | sequence record 60216 | EGFP-N 5'-CGTCGCCGTCCAGCTCGACCAG-3'
CTCGCCCTTGCTCACCATGCCACCGCTGCCACCCTTGTACAGCTCGTCCATGCCGAGAGTGATCCCGGCG
GCGGTCACGAACTCCAGCAGGACCATGTGATCGCGCTTCTCGTTGGGGTCTTTGCTCAGGGCGGACTGGT
AGCTCAGGTAGTGGTTGTCGGGCAGCAGCACGGGGCCGTCGCCGATGGGGGTGTTCTGCTGGTAGTGGTC
GGCGAGCTGCACGCCGCCGTCCATCGCGGCCGCTTTAGTAGAACCTTCACCAGAACCAGGTTTACCAGAA
CCAGAAGTTCCGGAGCCCTCCAGCAGCAGCTTGTGCTTGACGTCGCCCTTCAGCACGCCGTCGCGCACGT
ACATCCTCTCGGTGGAGGCGTCCCAGCCGGTGGTCTTCTTCTGCATCACGGGGCCGTTGGGGGGGAAGTT
CTCGCCCTTGAGGTGTATCTCGTAGATGAAGGAGTCCTCCTCCATGGAGATGTCGGACTTCACCTTCACG
ATGCCCTTGTCCTCGAAGGTCATGGTGCGCTCCCAAGAGTAGCCCTCGGGGAAGGACTGCTTGAAGTAGT
TGGGGATGTCGTCGGGGTACTTGGTGAAGGCCCTGTTGCCGTAGGCGAACGCGGTGGTCAGAATGTCGTA
GGAGAAGGGCAGGGGGGCTCCCTCCTTCACCTCCAGGTTGATGGTGTTGGTGCCGTCGTAGGGCTTGCCC
TCGCCCTCGCCCTCGATCACGAAGGCGTGGCCATTCACGTTGCCCTCCATCTTCAGCTTGATCTTCATGT
CGGGCTTGATTACGCCCATTGTGGTCTCCTCGCCCTTGCTCACCATTCCTCCGCTAGCACCCTTGTACAG
CTCGTCCATGCCGTCGGTGGAGTTGCGG
